Addgene plasmid #223222: pAAV-GFAP-eGFP-shLacZ
Purpose: mir30 based shRNA strategy, control shRNA
Depositing lab: Li-Huei Tsai. Depositing organization: Massachusetts Institute of Technology. Publication: Multisensory gamma stimulation promotes glymphatic clearance of amyloid. Murdock MH, Yang CY, Sun N, Pao PC, Blanco-Duque C, Kahn MC, Kim T, Lavoie NS, Victor MB, Islam MR, Galiana F, Leary N, Wang S, Bubnys A, Ma E, Akay LA, Sneve M, Qian Y, Lai C, McCarthy MM, Kopell N, Kellis M, Piatkevich KD, Boyden ES, Tsai LH. Nature. 2024 Mar;627(8002):149-156. doi: 10.1038/s41586-024-07132-6. Epub 2024 Feb 28. PubMed 38418876.
Backbone
  Vector backbone: pAAV.GFAP.eGFP.WPRE.hGH
  Vector type: AAV
Growth in bacteria
  Bacterial resistance: Ampicillin, 100 μg/mL
  Growth temperature: 37°C
  Growth strain: NEB Stable
  Copy number: High Copy
Gene/Insert
  Gene/Insert name: shLacZ
  gRNA/shRNA sequence: CGCTAAATACTGGCAGGCGTT
  Species: Synthetic
  Cloning method: Restriction Enzyme; 5′ cloning site unknown (unknown if destroyed)
Terms and licenses: Academic/Nonprofit Terms; Industry Terms: Not Available to Industry
How to cite: pAAV-GFAP-eGFP-shLacZ was a gift from Li-Huei Tsai (Addgene plasmid # 223222 ; http://n2t.net/addgene:223222 ; RRID:Addgene_223222)
