[The description below was written by a language model from this plasmid's Addgene catalogue record and pLannotate feature annotations shown in this document.]
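Description:
pAAV-GFAP-eGFP-shLacZ is an adeno-associated virus transfer plasmid (about 7.2 kb) built on the pAAV.GFAP.eGFP.WPRE.hGH backbone and carrying a control shRNA in a miR-30 scaffold. It is maintained in bacteria through a high-copy ColE1/pUC-type origin with ampicillin selection from the β-lactamase gene, and it also contains an f1 phage origin. The record specifies a recombination-deficient growth strain, which is commonly chosen to protect the repeat-rich AAV2 inverted terminal repeats. The annotation finds one complete ITR downstream of the cassette and only short ITR fragments at the upstream end. This pattern may reflect sequencing or annotation difficulty across the hairpin rather than a true truncation.

Between the ITRs, the name and backbone indicate a GFAP promoter, typically used to direct expression to astrocytes. The feature table does not annotate this promoter. The roughly 2 kb region upstream of EGFP instead shows short hits to human coding fragments and a cPPT/CTS-like match, and these probably lie within or next to promoter sequence. EGFP is followed immediately by a 5' miR-30a flanking fragment, consistent with the shRNA being embedded in a microRNA context in the 3' untranslated region of the reporter transcript. A single Pol II transcript would therefore both mark transduced cells with fluorescence and be processed to release the hairpin. A WPRE enhances transcript stability and expression, and the human growth hormone polyadenylation signal terminates the message.

The hairpin targets bacterial LacZ, which has no mammalian counterpart. The construct therefore serves as the non-targeting control for companion AAV knockdown vectors of the same design.
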