Features (pLannotate 1.2.2; 17 found; start..end, strand, type, name):
     56..83      +  repeat_region  AAV2 ITR (fragment): inverted terminal repeat of adeno-associated virus serotype 2 inverted
    112..139     +  repeat_region  AAV2 ITR (fragment): inverted terminal repeat of adeno-associated virus serotype 2 inverted
    190..307     +  misc_feature   cPPT/CTS: central polypurine tract and central termination sequence of HIV-1
    427..687     -  CDS            GVQW1 (fragment): GVQW1_HUMAN - Also known as TIGD1L2. Experimental evidence at transcript level: Swiss-Prot protein existence level 2. From Homo sapiens (Human).
   2066..2161    +  CDS            C14orf178 (fragment): CN178_HUMAN - Experimental evidence at transcript level: Swiss-Prot protein existence level 2. From Homo sapiens (Human).
   2570..3289    +  CDS            EGFP: the original enhanced GFP (Yang et al., 1996) mammalian codon-optimized
   3298..3322    +  ncRNA          5' miR-30a (fragment): sequence upstream of the 71-nt precursor of the human miR-30a microRNA (Zeng et al., 2002) miRNA
   3417..4005    +  misc_feature   WPRE: woodchuck hepatitis virus posttranscriptional regulatory element
   4037..4513    +  polyA_signal   hGH poly(A) signal: human growth hormone polyadenylation signal
   4553..4693    +  repeat_region  AAV2 ITR: inverted terminal repeat of adeno-associated virus serotype 2 inverted
   4698..4749    -  misc_feature   bom (fragment): basis of mobility region from pBR322
   4768..5223    +  rep_origin     f1 ori (sequence partly withheld): f1 bacteriophage origin of replication; arrow indicates direction of (+) strand synthesis
   5224..5273    -  misc_feature   bom (fragment): basis of mobility region from pBR322
   5375..5410    -  CDS            rop (fragment): Rop protein, which maintains plasmids at low copy number; rop
   5505..5609    +  promoter       AmpR promoter: bla
   5610..6470    +  CDS            AmpR: β-lactamase; bla; confers resistance to ampicillin, carbenicillin, and related antibiotics
   6641..7229    +  rep_origin     ori: high-copy-number ColE1/pMB1/pBR322/pUC origin of replication
>Addgene plasmid #223222 | pAAV-GFAP-eGFP-shLacZ | addgene full sequence | sequence record 440798 | Addgene NGS Result
CTTTTTACGGTTCCTGGCCTTTTGCTGGCCTTTTGCTCACATGTCCTGCAGGCAGCTGCGCGCTCGCTCG
CTCACTGAGGCCGCCCGGGCGTCGGGCGACCTTTGGTCGCCCGGCCTCAGTGAGCGAGCGAGCGCGCAGA
GAGGGAGTGGCCAACTCCATCACTAGGGGTTCCTGCGGCCGCACGCGTTTTTTAAAAGAAAAGGGGGGAT
TGGGGGGTACAGTGCAGGGGAAAGAATAGTAGACATAATAGCAACAGACATACAAACTAAAGAATTACAA
AAACAAATTACAAAAATTCAAAATTTTCGGGTTTATTACAGGGACAGCAGAGATCCAGTTTGGTTAATTA
ACCCACCTCCCTCTCTGTGCTGGGACTCACAGAGGGAGACCTCAGGAGGCAGTCTGTCCATCACATGTCC
AAATGCAGAGCATACCCTGGGCTGGGCGCAGTGGCGCACAACTGTAATTCCAGCACTTTGGGAGGCTGAT
GTGGAAGGATCACTTGAGCCCAGAAGTTCTAGACCAGCCTGGGCAACATGGCAAGACCCTATCTCTACAA
AAAAAGTTAAAAAATCAGCCACGTGTGGTGACACACACCTGTAGTCCCAGCTATTCAGGAGGCTGAGGTG
AGGGGATCACTTAAGGCTGGGAGGTTGAGGCTGCAGTGAGTCGTGGTTGCGCCACTGCACTCCAGCCTGG
GCAACAGTGAGACCCTGTCTCAAAAGACAAAAAAAAAAAAAAAAAAAAAAAGAACATATCCTGGTGTGGA
GTAGGGGACGCTGCTCTGACAGAGGCTCGGGGGCCTGAGCTGGCTCTGTGAGCTGGGGAGGAGGCAGACA
GCCAGGCCTTGTCTGCAAGCAGACCTGGCAGCATTGGGCTGGCCGCCCCCCAGGGCCTCCTCTTCATGCC
CAGTGAATGACTCACCTTGGCACAGACACAATGTTCGGGGTGGGCACAGTGCCTGCTTCCCGCCGCACCC
CAGCCCCCCTCAAATGCCTTCCGAGAAGCCCATTGAGCAGGGGGCTTGCATTGCACCCCAGCCTGACAGC
CTGGCATCTTGGGATAAAAGCAGCACAGCCCCCTAGGGGCTGCCCTTGCTGTGTGGCGCCACCGGCGGTG
GAGAACAAGGCTCTATTCAGCCTGTGCCCAGGAAAGGGGATCAGGGGATGCCCAGGCATGGACAGTGGGT
GGCAGGGGGGGAGAGGAGGGCTGTCTGCTTCCCAGAAGTCCAAGGACACAAATGGGTGAGGGGACTGGGC
AGGGTTCTGACCCTGTGGGACCAGAGTGGAGGGCGTAGATGGACCTGAAGTCTCCAGGGACAACAGGGCC
CAGGTCTCAGGCTCCTAGTTGGGCCCAGTGGCTCCAGCGTTTCCAAACCCATCCATCCCCAGAGGTTCTT
CCCATCTCTCCAGGCTGATGTGTGGGAACTCGAGGAAATAAATCTCCAGTGGGAGACGGAGGGGTGGCCA
GGGAAACGGGGCGCTGCAGGAATAAAGACGAGCCAGCACAGCCAGCTCATGTGTAACGGCTTTGTGGAGC
TGTCAAGGCCTGGTCTCTGGGAGAGAGGCACAGGGAGGCCAGACAAGGAAGGGGTGACCTGGAGGGACAG
ATCCAGGGGCTAAAGTCCTGATAAGGCAAGAGAGTGCCGGCCCCCTCTTGCCCTATCAGGACCTCCACTG
CCACATAGAGGCCATGATTGACCCTTAGACAAAGGGCTGGTGTCCAATCCCAGCCCCCAGCCCCAGAACT
CCAGGGAATGAATGGGCAGAGAGCAGGAATGTGGGACATCTGTGTTCAAGGGAAGGACTCCAGGAGTCTG
CTGGGAATGAGGCCTAGTAGGAAATGAGGTGGCCCTTGAGGGTACAGAACAGGTTCATTCTTCGCCAAAT
TCCCAGCACCTTGCAGGCACTTACAGCTGAGTGAGATAATGCCTGGGTTATGAAATCAAAAAGTTGGAAA
GCAGGTCAGAGGTCATCTGGTACAGCCCTTCCTTCCCTTTTTTTTTTTTTTTTTTTGTGAGACAAGGTCT
CTCTCTGTTGCCCAGGCTGGAGTGGCGCAAACACAGCTCACTGCAGCCTCAACCTACTGGGCTCAAGCAA
TCCTCCAGCCTCAGCCTCCCAAAGTGCTGGGATTACAAGCATGAGCCACCCCACTCAGCCCTTTCCTTCC
TTTTTAATTGATGCATAATAATTGTAAGTATTCATCATGGTCCAACCAACCCTTTCTTGACCCACCTTCC
TAGAGAGAGGGTCCTCTTGCTTCAGCGGTCAGGGCCCCAGACCCATGGTCTGGCTCCAGGTACCACCTGC
CTCATGCAGGAGTTGGCGTGCCCAGGAAGCTCTGCCTCTGGGCACAGTGACCTCAGTGGGGTGAGGGGAG
CTCTCCCCATAGCTGGGCTGCGGCCCAACCCCACCCCCTCAGGCTATGCCAGGGGGTGTTGCCAGGGGCA
CCCGGGCATCGCCAGTCTAGCCCACTCCTTCATAAAGCCCTCGCATCCCAGGAGCGAGCAGAGCCAGAGC
AGGTTGGAGAGGAGACGCATCACCTCCGCTGCTCGCCGGGATGGCCGCCATGGTGAGCAAGGGCGAGGAG
CTGTTCACCGGGGTGGTGCCCATCCTGGTCGAGCTGGACGGCGACGTAAACGGCCACAAGTTCAGCGTGT
CCGGCGAGGGCGAGGGCGATGCCACCTACGGCAAGCTGACCCTGAAGTTCATCTGCACCACCGGCAAGCT
GCCCGTGCCCTGGCCCACCCTCGTGACCACCCTGACCTACGGCGTGCAGTGCTTCAGCCGCTACCCCGAC
CACATGAAGCAGCACGACTTCTTCAAGTCCGCCATGCCCGAAGGCTACGTCCAGGAGCGCACCATCTTCT
TCAAGGACGACGGCAACTACAAGACCCGCGCCGAGGTGAAGTTCGAGGGCGACACCCTGGTGAACCGCAT
CGAGCTGAAGGGCATCGACTTCAAGGAGGACGGCAACATCCTGGGGCACAAGCTGGAGTACAACTACAAC
AGCCACAACGTCTATATCATGGCCGACAAGCAGAAGAACGGCATCAAGGTGAACTTCAAGATCCGCCACA
ACATCGAGGACGGCAGCGTGCAGCTCGCCGACCACTACCAGCAGAACACCCCCATCGGCGACGGCCCCGT
GCTGCTGCCCGACAACCACTACCTGAGCACCCAGTCCGCCCTGAGCAAAGACCCCAACGAGAAGCGCGAT
CACATGGTCCTGCTGGAGTTCGTGACCGCCGCCGGGATCACTCTCGGCATGGACGAGCTGTACAAGTAAT
AAGCTAGGAAGGTATATTGCTGTTGACAGTGAGCGTCGCTAAATACTGGCAGGCGTTTAGTGAAGCCACA
GATGTAAACGCCTGCCAGTATTTAGCGATGCCTACTGCCTCGGCTAGCTTATCGATAATCAACCTCTGGA
TTACAAAATTTGTGAAAGATTGACTGGTATTCTTAACTATGTTGCTCCTTTTACGCTATGTGGATACGCT
GCTTTAATGCCTTTGTATCATGCTATTGCTTCCCGTATGGCTTTCATTTTCTCCTCCTTGTATAAATCCT
GGTTGCTGTCTCTTTATGAGGAGTTGTGGCCCGTTGTCAGGCAACGTGGCGTGGTGTGCACTGTGTTTGC
TGACGCAACCCCCACTGGTTGGGGCATTGCCACCACCTGTCAGCTCCTTTCCGGAACTTTCGCTTTCCCC
CTCCCTATTGCCACGGCGGAACTCATCGCCGCCTGCCTTGCCCGCTGCTGGACAGGGGCTCGGCTGTTGG
GCACTGACAATTCCGTGGTGTTGTCGGGGAAATCATCGTCCTTTCCTTGGCTGCTCGCCTATGTTGCCAC
CTGGATTCTGCGCGGGACGTCCTTCTGCTACGTCCCTTCGGCCCTCAATCCAGCGGACCTTCCTTCCCGC
GGCCTGCTGCCGGCTCTGCGGCCTCTTCCGCGTCTTCGCCTTCGCCCTCAGACGAGTCGGATCTCCCTTT
GGGCCGCCTCCCCGCATCGATACCGAGCGCTGCTCGAGAGATCTACGGGTGGCATCCCTGTGACCCCTCC
CCAGTGCCTCTCCTGGCCCTGGAAGTTGCCACTCCAGTGCCCACCAGCCTTGTCCTAATAAAATTAAGTT
GCATCATTTTGTCTGACTAGGTGTCCTTCTATAATATTATGGGGTGGAGGGGGGTGGTATGGAGCAAGGG
GCAAGTTGGGAAGACAACCTGTAGGGCCTGCGGGGTCTATTGGGAACCAAGCTGGAGTGCAGTGGCACAA
TCTTGGCTCACTGCAATCTCCGCCTCCTGGGTTCAAGCGATTCTCCTGCCTCAGCCTCCCGAGTTGTTGG
GATTCCAGGCATGCATGACCAGGCTCAGCTAATTTTTGTTTTTTTGGTAGAGACGGGGTTTCACCATATT
GGCCAGGCTGGTCTCCAACTCCTAATCTCAGGTGATCTACCCACCTTGGCCTCCCAAATTGCTGGGATTA
CAGGCGTGAACCACTGCTCCCTTCCCTGTCCTTCTGATTTTGTAGGTAACCACGTGCGGACCGAGCGGCC
GCAGGAACCCCTAGTGATGGAGTTGGCCACTCCCTCTCTGCGCGCTCGCTCGCTCACTGAGGCCGGGCGA
CCAAAGGTCGCCCGACGCCCGGGCTTTGCCCGGGCGGCCTCAGTGAGCGAGCGAGCGCGCAGCTGCCTGC
AGGGGCGCCTGATGCGGTATTTTCTCCTTACGCATCTGTGCGGTATTTCACACCGCATA
[95 nt withheld, positions 4750-4844]
T
[46 nt withheld, positions 4846-4891]
C
[141 nt withheld, positions 4893-5033]
CCTTTGACGTTGGAGTCCACGTTCTTT
[37 nt withheld, positions 5061-5097]
ACTCTATCTCGGGCTATTCTTTTGATTTATAAGGGATTTTGCCGATTTCGGTCTATTGGTTAAAAAATGA
GCTGATTTAACAAAAATTTAACGCGAATTTTAACAAAATATTAACGTTTACAATTTTATGGTGCACTCTC
AGTACAATCTGCTCTGATGCCGCATAGTTAAGCCAGCCCCGACACCCGCCAACACCCGCTGACGCGCCCT
GACGGGCTTGTCTGCTCCCGGCATCCGCTTACAGACAAGCTGTGACCGTCTCCGGGAGCTGCATGTGTCA
GAGGTTTTCACCGTCATCACCGAAACGCGCGAGACGAAAGGGCCTCGTGATACGCCTATTTTTATAGGTT
AATGTCATGATAATAATGGTTTCTTAGACGTCAGGTGGCACTTTTCGGGGAAATGTGCGCGGAACCCCTA
TTTGTTTATTTTTCTAAATACATTCAAATATGTATCCGCTCATGAGACAATAACCCTGATAAATGCTTCA
ATAATATTGAAAAAGGAAGAGTATGAGTATTCAACATTTCCGTGTCGCCCTTATTCCCTTTTTTGCGGCA
TTTTGCCTTCCTGTTTTTGCTCACCCAGAAACGCTGGTGAAAGTAAAAGATGCTGAAGATCAGTTGGGTG
CACGAGTGGGTTACATCGAACTGGATCTCAACAGCGGTAAGATCCTTGAGAGTTTTCGCCCCGAAGAACG
TTTTCCAATGATGAGCACTTTTAAAGTTCTGCTATGTGGCGCGGTATTATCCCGTATTGACGCCGGGCAA
GAGCAACTCGGTCGCCGCATACACTATTCTCAGAATGACTTGGTTGAGTACTCACCAGTCACAGAAAAGC
ATCTTACGGATGGCATGACAGTAAGAGAATTATGCAGTGCTGCCATAACCATGAGTGATAACACTGCGGC
CAACTTACTTCTGACAACGATCGGAGGACCGAAGGAGCTAACCGCTTTTTTGCACAACATGGGGGATCAT
GTAACTCGCCTTGATCGTTGGGAACCGGAGCTGAATGAAGCCATACCAAACGACGAGCGTGACACCACGA
TGCCTGTAGCAATGGCAACAACGTTGCGCAAACTATTAACTGGCGAACTACTTACTCTAGCTTCCCGGCA
ACAATTAATAGACTGGATGGAGGCGGATAAAGTTGCAGGACCACTTCTGCGCTCGGCCCTTCCGGCTGGC
TGGTTTATTGCTGATAAATCTGGAGCCGGTGAGCGTGGGTCTCGCGGTATCATTGCAGCACTGGGGCCAG
ATGGTAAGCCCTCCCGTATCGTAGTTATCTACACGACGGGGAGTCAGGCAACTATGGATGAACGAAATAG
ACAGATCGCTGAGATAGGTGCCTCACTGATTAAGCATTGGTAACTGTCAGACCAAGTTTACTCATATATA
CTTTAGATTGATTTAAAACTTCATTTTTAATTTAAAAGGATCTAGGTGAAGATCCTTTTTGATAATCTCA
TGACCAAAATCCCTTAACGTGAGTTTTCGTTCCACTGAGCGTCAGACCCCGTAGAAAAGATCAAAGGATC
TTCTTGAGATCCTTTTTTTCTGCGCGTAATCTGCTGCTTGCAAACAAAAAAACCACCGCTACCAGCGGTG
GTTTGTTTGCCGGATCAAGAGCTACCAACTCTTTTTCCGAAGGTAACTGGCTTCAGCAGAGCGCAGATAC
CAAATACTGTTCTTCTAGTGTAGCCGTAGTTAGGCCACCACTTCAAGAACTCTGTAGCACCGCCTACATA
CCTCGCTCTGCTAATCCTGTTACCAGTGGCTGCTGCCAGTGGCGATAAGTCGTGTCTTACCGGGTTGGAC
TCAAGACGATAGTTACCGGATAAGGCGCAGCGGTCGGGCTGAACGGGGGGTTCGTGCACACAGCCCAGCT
TGGAGCGAACGACCTACACCGAACTGAGATACCTACAGCGTGAGCTATGAGAAAGCGCCACGCTTCCCGA
AGGGAGAAAGGCGGACAGGTATCCGGTAAGCGGCAGGGTCGGAACAGGAGAGCGCACGAGGGAGCTTCCA
GGGGGAAACGCCTGGTATCTTTATAGTCCTGTCGGGTTTCGCCACCTCTGACTTGAGCGTCGATTTTTGT
GATGCTCGTCAGGGGGGCGGAGCCTATGGAAAAACGCCAGCAACGCGGC
